# Supplementary material for: pIGLET: Safe harbor landing sites for reproducible and efficient transgenesis in zebrafish
Source: bioRxiv preprint, doi:10.1101/2023.12.08.570868, version 2 (2023-12-12)
Supplement: Supplementary Data [file 570868_file03.zip › Lalonde et al Genomic Sequences and Vector Maps/MCS Backbones/pRL092 pattB_cryaaVenus_MCS.gbk]

LOCUS       pRL092_pDESTattB_cryaa:venus_MCS      4981 bp    DNA     circular SYN 29-MAY-2013
DEFINITION  Contig[0033], 7418 bases, 6140 checksum.
ACCESSION   -
DBSOURCE    GenBank
KEYWORDS    -.
SOURCE      Danio rerio (unknown)
  ORGANISM  Danio rerio
            Danio rerio
            Eukaryota; Metazoa; Chordata; Craniata; Vertebrata; Euteleostomi; Actinopterygii; Neopterygii; Teleostei; Ostariophysi; Cypriniformes; Cyprinidae; Danio
FEATURES             Location/Qualifiers
     attB            join(4927..4981,1..230)
                     /note="Oriinal location: 4921..5205"
                     /note="attB"
     misc_feature    1
                     /feature_type="Recombination point"
                     /label="Recombination point"
     misc_feature    complement(678..1359)
                     /feature_type="colE1 ori"
                     /label="colE1 ori"
     gene            complement(1458..2315)
                     /note="Oriinal location: 6433..7290"
                     /note="Amp"
                     /label="ampR"
     misc_feature    complement(2316..2420)
                     /feature_type="ampR promoter"
                     /label="ampR promoter"
     misc_feature    2446..2902
                     /feature_type="f1 ori"
                     /note="Oriinal location: 3..459"
                     /note="Unknown feature type:frag  1 to 457 of f1 +
                     orientation cass."
                     /label="f1 ori"
     source          complement(2446..2902)
                     /organism="synthetic construct"
                     /db_xref="taxon:32630 [Split]"
                     /note="Oriinal location: complement(<3..>459)"
                     /note="mol_type=other DNA"
                     /label="Source_1"
     gene            3110..3189
                     /note="Oriinal location: 667..4802"
                     /note="white"
                     /label="Gene_1"
     misc_feature    3248..3707
                     /feature_type="Regulatory Region"
                     /label="cryaa"
     CDS             3813..4532
                     /cds_type="ORF"
                     /label="venus"
     misc_feature    4533..4784
                     /feature_type="polyA signal"
                     /label="BGH polyA"
     primer_bind     4795..4816
                     /ApEinfo_fwdcolor="#777777"
                     /ApEinfo_revcolor="#777777"
                     /note="Oriinal location: 1061..1082"
                     /label="M13R"
     primer_bind     complement(4888..4903)
                     /ApEinfo_fwdcolor="#777777"
                     /ApEinfo_revcolor="#777777"
                     /note="Oriinal location: complement(2809..2824)"
                     /label="M13F"
ORIGIN
        1 TTGGGCTCCC CGGGCGCGTA CTCCACCTCA CCCATCTGGT CCATCATGAT GAACGGGTCG
       61 AGGTGGCGGT AGTTGATCCC GGCGAACGCG CGGCGCACCG GGAAGCCCTC GCCCTCGAAA
      121 CCGCTGGGCG CGGTGGTCAC GGTGAGCACG GGACGTGCGA CGGCGTCGGC GGGTGCGGAT
      181 ACGCGGGGCA GCGTCAGCGG GTTCTCGACG GTCACGGCGG GCATGTCGAC ACTAGTTCTA
      241 GCCAGCTTTT GTTCCCTTTA GTGAGGGTTA ATTTCGAGCT TGGCGTAATC ATGGTCATAG
      301 CTGTTTCCTG TGTGAAATTG TTATCCGCTC ACAATTCCAC ACAACATACG AGCCGGAAGC
      361 ATAAAGTGTA AAGCCTGGGG TGCCTAATGA GTGAGCTAAC TCACATTAAT TGCGTTGCGC
      421 TCACTGCCCG CTTTCCAGTC GGGAAACCTG TCGTGCCAGC TGCATTAATG AATCGGCCAA
      481 CGCGCGGGGA GAGGCGGTTT GCGTATTGGG CGCTCTTCCG CTTCCTCGCT CACTGACTCG
      541 CTGCGCTCGG TCGTTCGGCT GCGGCGAGCG GTATCAGCTC ACTCAAAGGC GGTAATACGG
      601 TTATCCACAG AATCAGGGGA TAACGCAGGA AAGAACATGT GAGCAAAAGG CCAGCAAAAG
      661 GCCAGGAACC GTAAAAAGGC CGCGTTGCTG GCGTTTTTCC ATAGGCTCCG CCCCCCTGAC
      721 GAGCATCACA AAAATCGACG CTCAAGTCAG AGGTGGCGAA ACCCGACAGG ACTATAAAGA
      781 TACCAGGCGT TTCCCCCTGG AAGCTCCCTC GTGCGCTCTC CTGTTCCGAC CCTGCCGCTT
      841 ACCGGATACC TGTCCGCCTT TCTCCCTTCG GGAAGCGTGG CGCTTTCTCA TAGCTCACGC
      901 TGTAGGTATC TCAGTTCGGT GTAGGTCGTT CGCTCCAAGC TGGGCTGTGT GCACGAACCC
      961 CCCGTTCAGC CCGACCGCTG CGCCTTATCC GGTAACTATC GTCTTGAGTC CAACCCGGTA
     1021 AGACACGACT TATCGCCACT GGCAGCAGCC ACTGGTAACA GGATTAGCAG AGCGAGGTAT
     1081 GTAGGCGGTG CTACAGAGTT CTTGAAGTGG TGGCCTAACT ACGGCTACAC TAGAAGAACA
     1141 GTATTTGGTA TCTGCGCTCT GCTGAAGCCA GTTACCTTCG GAAAAAGAGT TGGTAGCTCT
     1201 TGATCCGGCA AACAAACCAC CGCTGGTAGC GGTGGTTTTT TTGTTTGCAA GCAGCAGATT
     1261 ACGCGCAGAA AAAAAGGATC TCAAGAAGAT CCTTTGATCT TTTCTACGGG GTCTGACGCT
     1321 CAGTGGAACG AAAACTCACG TTAAGGGATT TTGGTCATGA GATTATCAAA AAGGATCTTC
     1381 ACCTAGATCC TTTTAAATTA AAAATGAAGT TTTAAATCAA TCTAAAGTAT ATATGAGTAA
     1441 ACTTGGTCTG ACAGTTACCA ATGCTTAATC AGTGAGGCAC CTATCTCAGC GATCTGTCTA
     1501 TTTCGTTCAT CCATAGTTGC CTGACTCCCC GTCGTGTAGA TAACTACGAT ACGGGAGGGC
     1561 TTACCATCTG GCCCCAGTGC TGCAATGATA CCGCGAGACC CACGCTCACC GGCTCCAGAT
     1621 TTATCAGCAA TAAACCAGCC AGCCGGAAGG GCCGAGCGCA GAAGTGGTCC TGCAACTTTA
     1681 TCCGCCTCCA TCCAGTCTAT TAATTGTTGC CGGGAAGCTA GAGTAAGTAG TTCGCCAGTT
     1741 AATAGTTTGC GCAACGTTGT TGCCATTGCT ACAGGCATCG TGGTGTCACG CTCGTCGTTT
     1801 GGTATGGCTT CATTCAGCTC CGGTTCCCAA CGATCAAGGC GAGTTACATG ATCCCCCATG
     1861 TTGTGCAAAA AAGCGGTTAG CTCCTTCGGT CCTCCGATCG TTGTCAGAAG TAAGTTGGCC
     1921 GCAGTGTTAT CACTCATGGT TATGGCAGCA CTGCATAATT CTCTTACTGT CATGCCATCC
     1981 GTAAGATGCT TTTCTGTGAC TGGTGAGTAC TCAACCAAGT CATTCTGAGA ATAGTGTATG
     2041 CGGCGACCGA GTTGCTCTTG CCCGGCGTCA ATACGGGATA ATACCGCGCC ACATAGCAGA
     2101 ACTTTAAAAG TGCTCATCAT TGGAAAACGT TCTTCGGGGC GAAAACTCTC AAGGATCTTA
     2161 CCGCTGTTGA GATCCAGTTC GATGTAACCC ACTCGTGCAC CCAACTGATC TTCAGCATCT
     2221 TTTACTTTCA CCAGCGTTTC TGGGTGAGCA AAAACAGGAA GGCAAAATGC CGCAAAAAAG
     2281 GGAATAAGGG CGACACGGAA ATGTTGAATA CTCATACTCT TCCTTTTTCA ATATTATTGA
     2341 AGCATTTATC AGGGTTATTG TCTCATGAGC GGATACATAT TTGAATGTAT TTAGAAAAAT
     2401 AAACAAATAG GGGTTCCGCG CACATTTCCC CGAAAAGTGC CACCTAAATT GTAAGCGTTA
     2461 ATATTTTGTT AAAATTCGCG TTAAATTTTT GTTAAATCAG CTCATTTTTT AACCAATAGG
     2521 CCGAAATCGG CAAAATCCCT TATAAATCAA AAGAATAGAC CGAGATAGGG TNNNNNNNNN
     2581 NNNNNNNNNN NNNNNNNNNN NNNNNNNNAA AGAACGTGGA CTCCAACGTC AAAGGNNNNN
     2641 NNNNNNNNNN NNNNNNNNNN NNNNNNNNNN NNNNNNNNNN NNNNTNNNNN NNNNNNNNNN
     2701 NNNNNNNNNN NNNNNNNNNN NNNNNNNNNN NNNNNNNNNN NNNNNNNNNN NNNNNNNNNN
     2761 NNNNNNNNNN NNNNNNGNNN NNNNNNNNNN NNNNNNNNNN NNNNNNNNNN NNNNNNNNNN
     2821 NNNNNNNNNN NNNNNNNNNN NNNNNNNNNN NNNNNNNNNN NNNNNNNNNN NNNNNNNNNN
     2881 NNNNNNNNNN NNNNNNNNNN NCCCATTCGC CATTCAGGCT GCGCAACTGT TGGGAAGGGC
     2941 GATCGGTGCG GGCCTCTTCG CTATTACGCC AGCTGGCGAA AGGGGGATGT GCTGCAAGGC
     3001 GATTAAGTTG GGTAACGCCA GGGTTTTCCC AGTCACGACG TTGTAAAACG ACGGCCAGTG
     3061 AATTGTAATA CGACTCACTA TAGGGCGAAT TGGGTACGTA CCGGGCCCCT AGTATGTATG
     3121 TAAGTTAATA AAACCCATTT TTGCGGAAAG TAGATAAAAA AAACATTTTT TTTTTTTACT
     3181 GCACTGGATC TAGCGGATCC GGGAATTGGG AATTCGTTAA CAGATCTGCG GCCGCGGCTC
     3241 GAGTACCATT AATAGTGTGC ATTCAGTGCA GGATGTTATG TATTTATTTT CTGTAGTGCA
     3301 AACTTTTTCA AAGAATTTTC CAGTCTAAGC TTTTCAGTCA AGAAAAAAAA AAAGCGATTG
     3361 ATTATCTGTG ATATTTAAAA AAATTAGCTC TTAAATCTGG TGAACCAAGT GGCCACAACA
     3421 CATTAAATAC TGACGTTCTA CAGCCATGTA GCTTCATCTG GTCTGGTTTG TTTTGGCAGG
     3481 CACTTATTTT CCGGTGATAG TTGGCCACAA GAGTATTGTC TGAGCCATTC AGTGCTAGAC
     3541 TGTCATTCTC AGGTCAGAGT CCACCCCGCT GATTCTGCTG ACAACACTGT TCCCACCATG
     3601 AGATAATGCC ATTCCAGAGA GATCCATTTG TAAGCCCCTC TTTCTGCAGC ACAGGTATAT
     3661 AACCAGGGGT CTGCCTCCAC TAAGGCCGGC ACACATCATT TGGGGATCTT TGTACTGTAC
     3721 TAGCCTCTAT TAGCCTCCTA CTTGCGTTCA GTTCACATCT TTTGTTCATC AGGTGCAATA
     3781 AGTTACAGTA AGGAGTTACC AGGTCTGACA ACATGGTGAG CAAGGGCGAG GAGCTGTTCA
     3841 CCGGGGTGGT GCCCATCCTG GTCGAGCTGG ACGGCGACGT AAACGGCCAC AAGTTCAGCG
     3901 TGTCCGGCGA GGGCGAGGGC GATGCCACCT ACGGCAAGCT GACCCTGAAG CTGATCTGCA
     3961 CCACCGGCAA GCTGCCCGTG CCCTGGCCCA CCCTCGTGAC CACCCTGGGC TACGGCCTGC
     4021 AGTGCTTCGC CCGCTACCCC GACCACATGA AGCAGCACGA CTTCTTCAAG TCCGCCATGC
     4081 CCGAAGGCTA CGTCCAGGAG CGCACCATCT TCTTCAAGGA CGACGGCAAC TACAAGACCC
     4141 GCGCCGAGGT GAAGTTCGAG GGCGACACCC TGGTGAACCG CATCGAGCTG AAGGGCATCG
     4201 ACTTCAAGGA GGACGGCAAC ATCCTGGGGC ACAAGCTGGA GTACAACTAC AACAGCCACA
     4261 ACGTCTATAT CACCGCCGAC AAGCAGAAGA ACGGCATCAA GGCCAACTTC AAGATCCGCC
     4321 ACAACATCGA GGACGGCGGC GTGCAGCTCG CCGACCACTA CCAGCAGAAC ACCCCCATCG
     4381 GCGACGGCCC CGTGCTGCTG CCCGACAACC ACTACCTGAG CTACCAGTCC GCCCTGAGCA
     4441 AAGACCCCAA CGAGAAGCGC GATCACATGG TCCTGCTGGA GTTCGTGACC GCCGCCGGGA
     4501 TCACTCTCGG CATGGACGAG CTGTACAAGT AAAGCGGCCC GCTGATCAGC CTCGACTGTG
     4561 CCTTCTAGTT GCCAGCCATC TGTTGTTTGC CCCTCCCCCG TGCCTTCCTT GACCCTGGAA
     4621 GGTGCCACTC CCACTGTCCT TTCCTAATAA AATGAGGAAA TTGCATCGCA TTGTCTGAGT
     4681 AGGTGTCATT CTATTCTGGG GGGTGGGGTG GGGCAGGACA GCAAGGGGGA GGATTGGGAA
     4741 GACAATAGCA GGCATGCTGG GGAGAGATCG CCGCCACCGC GGTGGGTACT CGAGCAGGAA
     4801 ACAGCTATGA CCATGATTAC GCCAAGCTAT ATGCATGATA TCGCTAGCCA TATGGAGCTC
     4861 GGTGACCAGG CCTACCGGTA TAATTCACTG GCCGTCGTTT TACGGTACCT CTAGAGATCC
     4921 ACTAGTGTCG ACGATGTAGG TCACGGTCTC GAAGCCGCGG TGCGGGTGCC AGGGCGTGCC
     4981 C
//
