# Supplementary material for: pIGLET: Safe harbor landing sites for reproducible and efficient transgenesis in zebrafish
Source: bioRxiv preprint, doi:10.1101/2023.12.08.570868, version 2 (2023-12-12)
Supplement: Supplementary Data [file 570868_file03.zip › Lalonde et al Genomic Sequences and Vector Maps/Multisite Gateway Backbones/pCM268 pDESTattB.gbk]

LOCUS       pCM268_pDest_attB      5085 bp    DNA     circular SYN 29-MAY-2013
DEFINITION  Contig[0033], 7418 bases, 6140 checksum.
ACCESSION   -
DBSOURCE    GenBank
KEYWORDS    -.
SOURCE      Danio rerio (unknown)
  ORGANISM  Danio rerio
            Danio rerio
            Eukaryota; Metazoa; Chordata; Craniata; Vertebrata; Euteleostomi; Actinopterygii; Neopterygii; Teleostei; Ostariophysi; Cypriniformes; Cyprinidae; Danio
FEATURES             Location/Qualifiers
     misc_feature    3..459
                     /note="Oriinal location: 3..459"
                     /note="Unknown feature type:frag  1 to 457 of f1 +
                     orientation cass."
                     /label="Misc_Feature_1"
     misc_feature    complement(3..459)
                     /note="Oriinal location: complement(3..459)"
                     /note="Unknown feature type:frag  6 to 462 of
                     pUAS-lacZattB copy"
                     /label="Misc_Feature_2"
     misc_feature    complement(3..459)
                     /note="Oriinal location: complement(<3..>459)"
                     /note="phagemid pBluescriptII SK(-) [Split]"
                     /label="Misc_Feature_3"
     source          complement(3..459)
                     /organism="synthetic construct"
                     /db_xref="taxon:32630 [Split]"
                     /note="Oriinal location: complement(<3..>459)"
                     /note="mol_type=other DNA"
                     /label="Source_1"
     gene            667..746
                     /note="Oriinal location: 667..4802"
                     /note="white"
                     /label="Gene_1"
     primer_bind     801..822
                     /ApEinfo_fwdcolor="#777777"
                     /ApEinfo_revcolor="#777777"
                     /note="Oriinal location: 1061..1082"
                     /label="M13R"
     misc_feature    837..857
                     /ApEinfo_fwdcolor="#4a33cc"
                     /ApEinfo_revcolor="#4a33cc"
                     /note="Oriinal location: 1097..1117"
                     /label="att4_shared"
     misc_recomb     837..961
                     /ApEinfo_fwdcolor="#5d40ff"
                     /ApEinfo_revcolor="#5d40ff"
                     /note="Oriinal location: 1097..1221"
                     /label="attR4"
     misc_feature    complement(1001..1306)
                     /ApEinfo_fwdcolor="#ffbf3f"
                     /ApEinfo_revcolor="#ffbf3f"
                     /note="Oriinal location: complement(1261..1566)"
                     /label="ccdB"
     CDS             complement(1648..2307)
                     /ApEinfo_fwdcolor="#ffbf00"
                     /ApEinfo_revcolor="#ffbf00"
                     /note="Oriinal location: complement(1908..2567)"
                     /label="cmR"
     misc_recomb     2416..2540
                     /ApEinfo_fwdcolor="#5370ff"
                     /ApEinfo_revcolor="#5370ff"
                     /note="Oriinal location: 2676..2800"
                     /label="attR3"
     misc_feature    2520..2534
                     /ApEinfo_fwdcolor="#4259cc"
                     /ApEinfo_revcolor="#4259cc"
                     /note="Oriinal location: 2780..2794"
                     /label="att3_shared"
     primer_bind     complement(2549..2564)
                     /ApEinfo_fwdcolor="#777777"
                     /ApEinfo_revcolor="#777777"
                     /note="Oriinal location: complement(2809..2824)"
                     /label="M13F"
     misc_signal     2588..2872
                     /note="Oriinal location: 4921..5205"
                     /note="attB"
     gene            4100..4957
                     /note="Oriinal location: 6433..7290"
                     /note="Amp"
                     /label="Gene_2"
ORIGIN
        1 CTAAATTGTA AGCGTTAATA TTTTGTTAAA ATTCGCGTTA AATTTTTGTT AAATCAGCTC
       61 ATTTTTTAAC CAATAGGCCG AAATCGGCAA AATCCCTTAT AAATCAAAAG AATAGACCGA
      121 GATAGGGTNN NNNNNNNNNN NNNNNNNNNN NNNNNNNNNN NNNNNAAAGA ACGTGGACTC
      181 CAACGTCAAA GGNNNNNNNN NNNNNNNNNN NNNNNNNNNN NNNNNNNNNN NNNNNNNNNN
      241 NTNNNNNNNN NNNNNNNNNN NNNNNNNNNN NNNNNNNNNN NNNNNNNNNN NNNNNNNNNN
      301 NNNNNNNNNN NNNNNNNNNN NNNNNNNNNN NNNGNNNNNN NNNNNNNNNN NNNNNNNNNN
      361 NNNNNNNNNN NNNNNNNNNN NNNNNNNNNN NNNNNNNNNN NNNNNNNNNN NNNNNNNNNN
      421 NNNNNNNNNN NNNNNNNNNN NNNNNNNNNN NNNNNNNNCC CATTCGCCAT TCAGGCTGCG
      481 CAACTGTTGG GAAGGGCGAT CGGTGCGGGC CTCTTCGCTA TTACGCCAGC TGGCGAAAGG
      541 GGGATGTGCT GCAAGGCGAT TAAGTTGGGT AACGCCAGGG TTTTCCCAGT CACGACGTTG
      601 TAAAACGACG GCCAGTGAAT TGTAATACGA CTCACTATAG GGCGAATTGG GTACGTACCG
      661 GGCCCCTAGT ATGTATGTAA GTTAATAAAA CCCATTTTTG CGGAAAGTAG ATAAAAAAAA
      721 CATTTTTTTT TTTTACTGCA CTGGATCTAG CGGATCCGGG AATTGGGAAT TCGTTAACAG
      781 ATCTGCGGCC GCGGCTCGAG CAGGAAACAG CTATGACCAT GATTACGCCA AGCTATCAAC
      841 TTTGTATAGA AAAGTTGAAC GAGAAACGTA AAATGATATA AATATCAATA TATTAAATTA
      901 GATTTTGCAT AAAAAACAGA CTACATAATA CTGTAAAACA CAACATATCC AGTCACTATG
      961 GTCGACCTGC AGACTGGCTG TGTATAAGGG AGCCTGACAT TTATATTCCC CAGAACATCA
     1021 GGTTAATGGC GTTTTTGATG TCATTTTCGC GGTGGCTGAG ATCAGCCACT TCTTCCCCGA
     1081 TAACGGAGAC CGGCACACTG GCCATATCGG TGGTCATCAT GCGCCAGCTT TCATCCCCGA
     1141 TATGCACCAC CGGGTAAAGT TCACGGGGGA CTTTATCTGA CAGCAGACGT GCACTGGCCA
     1201 GGGGGATCAC CATCCGTCGC CCGGGCGTGT CAATAATATC ACTCTGTACA TCCACAAACA
     1261 GACGATAACG GCTCTCTCTT TTATAGGTGT AAACCTTAAA CTGCATTTCA CCAGCCCCTG
     1321 TTCTCGTCGG CAAAGGAGCC GTTCATTTCA ATAAACCGGG CGACCTCAGC CATCCCTTCC
     1381 TGATTTTCCG CTTTCCAGCG TTCGGCACGC AGACGACGGG CTTCATTCTG CATGGTTGTG
     1441 CTTACCGAAC CGGAGATATT GACATCATAT ATGCCTTGAG CAACTGATAG CTGTCGCTGT
     1501 CAACTGTCAC TGTAATACGC TGCTTCATAG CATACCTCTT TTTGACATAC TTCGGGTATA
     1561 CATATCAGTA TATATTCTTA TACCGCAAAA ATCAGCGCGC AAATACGCAT ACTGTTATCT
     1621 GGCTTTTAGT AAGCCGGATC CTCTAGATTA CGCCCCGCCC TGCCACTCAT CGCAGTACTG
     1681 TTGTAATTCA TTAAGCATTC TGCCGACATG GAAGCCATCA CAAACGGCAT GATGAACCTG
     1741 AATCGCCAGC GGCATCAGCA CCTTGTCGCC TTGCGTATAA TATTTGCCCA TGGTGAAAAC
     1801 GGGGGCGAAG AAGTTGTCCA TATTGGCCAC GTTTAAATCA AAACTGGTGA AACTCACCCA
     1861 GGGATTGGCT GAGACGAAAA ACATATTCTC AATAAACCCT TTAGGGAAAT AGGCCAGGTT
     1921 TTCACCGTAA CACGCCACAT CTTGCGAATA TATGTGTAGA AACTGCCGGA AATCGTCGTG
     1981 GTATTCACTC CAGAGCGATG AAAACGTTTC AGTTTGCTCA TGGAAAACGG TGTAACAAGG
     2041 GTGAACACTA TCCCATATCA CCAGCTCACC GTCTTTCATT GCCATACGGA ATTCCGGATG
     2101 AGCATTCATC AGGCGGGCAA GAATGTGAAT AAAGGCCGGA TAAAACTTGT GCTTATTTTT
     2161 CTTTACGGTC TTTAAAAAGG CCGTAATATC CAGCTGAACG GTCTGGTTAT AGGTACATTG
     2221 AGCAACTGAC TGAAATGCCT CAAAATGTTC TTTACGATGC CATTGGGATA TATCAACGGT
     2281 GGTATATCCA GTGATTTTTT TCTCCATTTT AGCTTCCTTA GCTCCTGAAA ATCTCGACGG
     2341 ATCCTAACTC AAAATCCACA CATTATACGA GCCGGAAGCA TAAAGTGTAA AGCCTGGGGG
     2401 TGCCTAATGC GGCCGCCATA GTGACTGGAT ATGTTGTGTT TTACAGTATT ATGTAGTCTG
     2461 TTTTTTATGC AAAATCTAAT TTAATATATT GATATTTATA TCATTTTACG TTTCTCGTTC
     2521 AACTTTATTA TACATAGTTG ATAATTCACT GGCCGTCGTT TTACGGTACC TCTAGAGATC
     2581 CACTAGTGTC GACGATGTAG GTCACGGTCT CGAAGCCGCG GTGCGGGTGC CAGGGCGTGC
     2641 CCTTGGGCTC CCCGGGCGCG TACTCCACCT CACCCATCTG GTCCATCATG ATGAACGGGT
     2701 CGAGGTGGCG GTAGTTGATC CCGGCGAACG CGCGGCGCAC CGGGAAGCCC TCGCCCTCGA
     2761 AACCGCTGGG CGCGGTGGTC ACGGTGAGCA CGGGACGTGC GACGGCGTCG GCGGGTGCGG
     2821 ATACGCGGGG CAGCGTCAGC GGGTTCTCGA CGGTCACGGC GGGCATGTCG ACACTAGTTC
     2881 TAGCCAGCTT TTGTTCCCTT TAGTGAGGGT TAATTTCGAG CTTGGCGTAA TCATGGTCAT
     2941 AGCTGTTTCC TGTGTGAAAT TGTTATCCGC TCACAATTCC ACACAACATA CGAGCCGGAA
     3001 GCATAAAGTG TAAAGCCTGG GGTGCCTAAT GAGTGAGCTA ACTCACATTA ATTGCGTTGC
     3061 GCTCACTGCC CGCTTTCCAG TCGGGAAACC TGTCGTGCCA GCTGCATTAA TGAATCGGCC
     3121 AACGCGCGGG GAGAGGCGGT TTGCGTATTG GGCGCTCTTC CGCTTCCTCG CTCACTGACT
     3181 CGCTGCGCTC GGTCGTTCGG CTGCGGCGAG CGGTATCAGC TCACTCAAAG GCGGTAATAC
     3241 GGTTATCCAC AGAATCAGGG GATAACGCAG GAAAGAACAT GTGAGCAAAA GGCCAGCAAA
     3301 AGGCCAGGAA CCGTAAAAAG GCCGCGTTGC TGGCGTTTTT CCATAGGCTC CGCCCCCCTG
     3361 ACGAGCATCA CAAAAATCGA CGCTCAAGTC AGAGGTGGCG AAACCCGACA GGACTATAAA
     3421 GATACCAGGC GTTTCCCCCT GGAAGCTCCC TCGTGCGCTC TCCTGTTCCG ACCCTGCCGC
     3481 TTACCGGATA CCTGTCCGCC TTTCTCCCTT CGGGAAGCGT GGCGCTTTCT CATAGCTCAC
     3541 GCTGTAGGTA TCTCAGTTCG GTGTAGGTCG TTCGCTCCAA GCTGGGCTGT GTGCACGAAC
     3601 CCCCCGTTCA GCCCGACCGC TGCGCCTTAT CCGGTAACTA TCGTCTTGAG TCCAACCCGG
     3661 TAAGACACGA CTTATCGCCA CTGGCAGCAG CCACTGGTAA CAGGATTAGC AGAGCGAGGT
     3721 ATGTAGGCGG TGCTACAGAG TTCTTGAAGT GGTGGCCTAA CTACGGCTAC ACTAGAAGAA
     3781 CAGTATTTGG TATCTGCGCT CTGCTGAAGC CAGTTACCTT CGGAAAAAGA GTTGGTAGCT
     3841 CTTGATCCGG CAAACAAACC ACCGCTGGTA GCGGTGGTTT TTTTGTTTGC AAGCAGCAGA
     3901 TTACGCGCAG AAAAAAAGGA TCTCAAGAAG ATCCTTTGAT CTTTTCTACG GGGTCTGACG
     3961 CTCAGTGGAA CGAAAACTCA CGTTAAGGGA TTTTGGTCAT GAGATTATCA AAAAGGATCT
     4021 TCACCTAGAT CCTTTTAAAT TAAAAATGAA GTTTTAAATC AATCTAAAGT ATATATGAGT
     4081 AAACTTGGTC TGACAGTTAC CAATGCTTAA TCAGTGAGGC ACCTATCTCA GCGATCTGTC
     4141 TATTTCGTTC ATCCATAGTT GCCTGACTCC CCGTCGTGTA GATAACTACG ATACGGGAGG
     4201 GCTTACCATC TGGCCCCAGT GCTGCAATGA TACCGCGAGA CCCACGCTCA CCGGCTCCAG
     4261 ATTTATCAGC AATAAACCAG CCAGCCGGAA GGGCCGAGCG CAGAAGTGGT CCTGCAACTT
     4321 TATCCGCCTC CATCCAGTCT ATTAATTGTT GCCGGGAAGC TAGAGTAAGT AGTTCGCCAG
     4381 TTAATAGTTT GCGCAACGTT GTTGCCATTG CTACAGGCAT CGTGGTGTCA CGCTCGTCGT
     4441 TTGGTATGGC TTCATTCAGC TCCGGTTCCC AACGATCAAG GCGAGTTACA TGATCCCCCA
     4501 TGTTGTGCAA AAAAGCGGTT AGCTCCTTCG GTCCTCCGAT CGTTGTCAGA AGTAAGTTGG
     4561 CCGCAGTGTT ATCACTCATG GTTATGGCAG CACTGCATAA TTCTCTTACT GTCATGCCAT
     4621 CCGTAAGATG CTTTTCTGTG ACTGGTGAGT ACTCAACCAA GTCATTCTGA GAATAGTGTA
     4681 TGCGGCGACC GAGTTGCTCT TGCCCGGCGT CAATACGGGA TAATACCGCG CCACATAGCA
     4741 GAACTTTAAA AGTGCTCATC ATTGGAAAAC GTTCTTCGGG GCGAAAACTC TCAAGGATCT
     4801 TACCGCTGTT GAGATCCAGT TCGATGTAAC CCACTCGTGC ACCCAACTGA TCTTCAGCAT
     4861 CTTTTACTTT CACCAGCGTT TCTGGGTGAG CAAAAACAGG AAGGCAAAAT GCCGCAAAAA
     4921 AGGGAATAAG GGCGACACGG AAATGTTGAA TACTCATACT CTTCCTTTTT CAATATTATT
     4981 GAAGCATTTA TCAGGGTTAT TGTCTCATGA GCGGATACAT ATTTGAATGT ATTTAGAAAA
     5041 ATAAACAAAT AGGGGTTCCG CGCACATTTC CCCGAAAAGT GCCAC
//
