# Supplementary material for: pIGLET: Safe harbor landing sites for reproducible and efficient transgenesis in zebrafish
Source: bioRxiv preprint, doi:10.1101/2023.12.08.570868, version 2 (2023-12-12)
Supplement: Supplementary Data [file 570868_file03.zip › Lalonde et al Genomic Sequences and Vector Maps/Multisite Gateway Backbones/pRL055 pDESTattB_cryaaVenus.gbk]

LOCUS       pRL055_pDest_attB_acryaa:venus_new      6636 bp    DNA     circular SYN 29-MAY-2013
DEFINITION  Contig[0033], 7418 bases, 6140 checksum.
ACCESSION   -
DBSOURCE    GenBank
KEYWORDS    -.
SOURCE      Danio rerio (unknown)
  ORGANISM  Danio rerio
            Danio rerio
            Eukaryota; Metazoa; Chordata; Craniata; Vertebrata; Euteleostomi; Actinopterygii; Neopterygii; Teleostei; Ostariophysi; Cypriniformes; Cyprinidae; Danio
FEATURES             Location/Qualifiers
     misc_feature    3..459
                     /note="Oriinal location: 3..459"
                     /note="Unknown feature type:frag  1 to 457 of f1 +
                     orientation cass."
                     /label="Misc_Feature_1"
     source          complement(3..459)
                     /organism="synthetic construct"
                     /db_xref="taxon:32630 [Split]"
                     /note="Oriinal location: complement(<3..>459)"
                     /note="mol_type=other DNA"
                     /label="Source_1"
     gene            667..746
                     /note="Oriinal location: 667..4802"
                     /note="white"
                     /label="Gene_1"
     misc_feature    805..1264
                     /feature_type="Regulatory Region"
                     /label="cryaa"
     CDS             1370..2089
                     /cds_type="ORF"
                     /label="venus"
     primer_bind     2352..2373
                     /ApEinfo_fwdcolor="#777777"
                     /ApEinfo_revcolor="#777777"
                     /note="Oriinal location: 1061..1082"
                     /label="M13R"
     misc_feature    2388..2408
                     /ApEinfo_fwdcolor="#4a33cc"
                     /ApEinfo_revcolor="#4a33cc"
                     /note="Oriinal location: 1097..1117"
                     /label="att4_shared"
     misc_recomb     2388..2512
                     /ApEinfo_fwdcolor="#5d40ff"
                     /ApEinfo_revcolor="#5d40ff"
                     /note="Oriinal location: 1097..1221"
                     /label="attR4"
     misc_feature    complement(2552..2857)
                     /ApEinfo_fwdcolor="#ffbf3f"
                     /ApEinfo_revcolor="#ffbf3f"
                     /note="Oriinal location: complement(1261..1566)"
                     /label="ccdB"
     CDS             complement(3199..3858)
                     /ApEinfo_fwdcolor="#ffbf00"
                     /ApEinfo_revcolor="#ffbf00"
                     /note="Oriinal location: complement(1908..2567)"
                     /label="cmR"
     misc_recomb     3967..4091
                     /ApEinfo_fwdcolor="#5370ff"
                     /ApEinfo_revcolor="#5370ff"
                     /note="Oriinal location: 2676..2800"
                     /label="attR3"
     misc_feature    4071..4085
                     /ApEinfo_fwdcolor="#4259cc"
                     /ApEinfo_revcolor="#4259cc"
                     /note="Oriinal location: 2780..2794"
                     /label="att3_shared"
     primer_bind     complement(4100..4115)
                     /ApEinfo_fwdcolor="#777777"
                     /ApEinfo_revcolor="#777777"
                     /note="Oriinal location: complement(2809..2824)"
                     /label="M13F"
     misc_signal     4139..4423
                     /note="Oriinal location: 4921..5205"
                     /note="attB"
     gene            5651..6508
                     /note="Oriinal location: 6433..7290"
                     /note="Amp"
                     /label="Gene_2"
ORIGIN
        1 CTAAATTGTA AGCGTTAATA TTTTGTTAAA ATTCGCGTTA AATTTTTGTT AAATCAGCTC
       61 ATTTTTTAAC CAATAGGCCG AAATCGGCAA AATCCCTTAT AAATCAAAAG AATAGACCGA
      121 GATAGGGTNN NNNNNNNNNN NNNNNNNNNN NNNNNNNNNN NNNNNAAAGA ACGTGGACTC
      181 CAACGTCAAA GGNNNNNNNN NNNNNNNNNN NNNNNNNNNN NNNNNNNNNN NNNNNNNNNN
      241 NTNNNNNNNN NNNNNNNNNN NNNNNNNNNN NNNNNNNNNN NNNNNNNNNN NNNNNNNNNN
      301 NNNNNNNNNN NNNNNNNNNN NNNNNNNNNN NNNGNNNNNN NNNNNNNNNN NNNNNNNNNN
      361 NNNNNNNNNN NNNNNNNNNN NNNNNNNNNN NNNNNNNNNN NNNNNNNNNN NNNNNNNNNN
      421 NNNNNNNNNN NNNNNNNNNN NNNNNNNNNN NNNNNNNNCC CATTCGCCAT TCAGGCTGCG
      481 CAACTGTTGG GAAGGGCGAT CGGTGCGGGC CTCTTCGCTA TTACGCCAGC TGGCGAAAGG
      541 GGGATGTGCT GCAAGGCGAT TAAGTTGGGT AACGCCAGGG TTTTCCCAGT CACGACGTTG
      601 TAAAACGACG GCCAGTGAAT TGTAATACGA CTCACTATAG GGCGAATTGG GTACGTACCG
      661 GGCCCCTAGT ATGTATGTAA GTTAATAAAA CCCATTTTTG CGGAAAGTAG ATAAAAAAAA
      721 CATTTTTTTT TTTTACTGCA CTGGATCTAG CGGATCCGGG AATTGGGAAT TCGTTAACAG
      781 ATCTGCGGCC GCGGCTCGAG TACCATTAAT AGTGTGCATT CAGTGCAGGA TGTTATGTAT
      841 TTATTTTCTG TAGTGCAAAC TTTTTCAAAG AATTTTCCAG TCTAAGCTTT TCAGTCAAGA
      901 AAAAAAAAAA GCGATTGATT ATCTGTGATA TTTAAAAAAA TTAGCTCTTA AATCTGGTGA
      961 ACCAAGTGGC CACAACACAT TAAATACTGA CGTTCTACAG CCATGTAGCT TCATCTGGTC
     1021 TGGTTTGTTT TGGCAGGCAC TTATTTTCCG GTGATAGTTG GCCACAAGAG TATTGTCTGA
     1081 GCCATTCAGT GCTAGACTGT CATTCTCAGG TCAGAGTCCA CCCCGCTGAT TCTGCTGACA
     1141 ACACTGTTCC CACCATGAGA TAATGCCATT CCAGAGAGAT CCATTTGTAA GCCCCTCTTT
     1201 CTGCAGCACA GGTATATAAC CAGGGGTCTG CCTCCACTAA GGCCGGCACA CATCATTTGG
     1261 GGATCTTTGT ACTGTACTAG CCTCTATTAG CCTCCTACTT GCGTTCAGTT CACATCTTTT
     1321 GTTCATCAGG TGCAATAAGT TACAGTAAGG AGTTACCAGG TCTGACAACA TGGTGAGCAA
     1381 GGGCGAGGAG CTGTTCACCG GGGTGGTGCC CATCCTGGTC GAGCTGGACG GCGACGTAAA
     1441 CGGCCACAAG TTCAGCGTGT CCGGCGAGGG CGAGGGCGAT GCCACCTACG GCAAGCTGAC
     1501 CCTGAAGCTG ATCTGCACCA CCGGCAAGCT GCCCGTGCCC TGGCCCACCC TCGTGACCAC
     1561 CCTGGGCTAC GGCCTGCAGT GCTTCGCCCG CTACCCCGAC CACATGAAGC AGCACGACTT
     1621 CTTCAAGTCC GCCATGCCCG AAGGCTACGT CCAGGAGCGC ACCATCTTCT TCAAGGACGA
     1681 CGGCAACTAC AAGACCCGCG CCGAGGTGAA GTTCGAGGGC GACACCCTGG TGAACCGCAT
     1741 CGAGCTGAAG GGCATCGACT TCAAGGAGGA CGGCAACATC CTGGGGCACA AGCTGGAGTA
     1801 CAACTACAAC AGCCACAACG TCTATATCAC CGCCGACAAG CAGAAGAACG GCATCAAGGC
     1861 CAACTTCAAG ATCCGCCACA ACATCGAGGA CGGCGGCGTG CAGCTCGCCG ACCACTACCA
     1921 GCAGAACACC CCCATCGGCG ACGGCCCCGT GCTGCTGCCC GACAACCACT ACCTGAGCTA
     1981 CCAGTCCGCC CTGAGCAAAG ACCCCAACGA GAAGCGCGAT CACATGGTCC TGCTGGAGTT
     2041 CGTGACCGCC GCCGGGATCA CTCTCGGCAT GGACGAGCTG TACAAGTAAA GCGGCCCGCT
     2101 GATCAGCCTC GACTGTGCCT TCTAGTTGCC AGCCATCTGT TGTTTGCCCC TCCCCCGTGC
     2161 CTTCCTTGAC CCTGGAAGGT GCCACTCCCA CTGTCCTTTC CTAATAAAAT GAGGAAATTG
     2221 CATCGCATTG TCTGAGTAGG TGTCATTCTA TTCTGGGGGG TGGGGTGGGG CAGGACAGCA
     2281 AGGGGGAGGA TTGGGAAGAC AATAGCAGGC ATGCTGGGGA GAGATCGCCG CCACCGCGGT
     2341 GGGTACTCGA GCAGGAAACA GCTATGACCA TGATTACGCC AAGCTATCAA CTTTGTATAG
     2401 AAAAGTTGAA CGAGAAACGT AAAATGATAT AAATATCAAT ATATTAAATT AGATTTTGCA
     2461 TAAAAAACAG ACTACATAAT ACTGTAAAAC ACAACATATC CAGTCACTAT GGTCGACCTG
     2521 CAGACTGGCT GTGTATAAGG GAGCCTGACA TTTATATTCC CCAGAACATC AGGTTAATGG
     2581 CGTTTTTGAT GTCATTTTCG CGGTGGCTGA GATCAGCCAC TTCTTCCCCG ATAACGGAGA
     2641 CCGGCACACT GGCCATATCG GTGGTCATCA TGCGCCAGCT TTCATCCCCG ATATGCACCA
     2701 CCGGGTAAAG TTCACGGGGG ACTTTATCTG ACAGCAGACG TGCACTGGCC AGGGGGATCA
     2761 CCATCCGTCG CCCGGGCGTG TCAATAATAT CACTCTGTAC ATCCACAAAC AGACGATAAC
     2821 GGCTCTCTCT TTTATAGGTG TAAACCTTAA ACTGCATTTC ACCAGCCCCT GTTCTCGTCG
     2881 GCAAAGGAGC CGTTCATTTC AATAAACCGG GCGACCTCAG CCATCCCTTC CTGATTTTCC
     2941 GCTTTCCAGC GTTCGGCACG CAGACGACGG GCTTCATTCT GCATGGTTGT GCTTACCGAA
     3001 CCGGAGATAT TGACATCATA TATGCCTTGA GCAACTGATA GCTGTCGCTG TCAACTGTCA
     3061 CTGTAATACG CTGCTTCATA GCATACCTCT TTTTGACATA CTTCGGGTAT ACATATCAGT
     3121 ATATATTCTT ATACCGCAAA AATCAGCGCG CAAATACGCA TACTGTTATC TGGCTTTTAG
     3181 TAAGCCGGAT CCTCTAGATT ACGCCCCGCC CTGCCACTCA TCGCAGTACT GTTGTAATTC
     3241 ATTAAGCATT CTGCCGACAT GGAAGCCATC ACAAACGGCA TGATGAACCT GAATCGCCAG
     3301 CGGCATCAGC ACCTTGTCGC CTTGCGTATA ATATTTGCCC ATGGTGAAAA CGGGGGCGAA
     3361 GAAGTTGTCC ATATTGGCCA CGTTTAAATC AAAACTGGTG AAACTCACCC AGGGATTGGC
     3421 TGAGACGAAA AACATATTCT CAATAAACCC TTTAGGGAAA TAGGCCAGGT TTTCACCGTA
     3481 ACACGCCACA TCTTGCGAAT ATATGTGTAG AAACTGCCGG AAATCGTCGT GGTATTCACT
     3541 CCAGAGCGAT GAAAACGTTT CAGTTTGCTC ATGGAAAACG GTGTAACAAG GGTGAACACT
     3601 ATCCCATATC ACCAGCTCAC CGTCTTTCAT TGCCATACGG AATTCCGGAT GAGCATTCAT
     3661 CAGGCGGGCA AGAATGTGAA TAAAGGCCGG ATAAAACTTG TGCTTATTTT TCTTTACGGT
     3721 CTTTAAAAAG GCCGTAATAT CCAGCTGAAC GGTCTGGTTA TAGGTACATT GAGCAACTGA
     3781 CTGAAATGCC TCAAAATGTT CTTTACGATG CCATTGGGAT ATATCAACGG TGGTATATCC
     3841 AGTGATTTTT TTCTCCATTT TAGCTTCCTT AGCTCCTGAA AATCTCGACG GATCCTAACT
     3901 CAAAATCCAC ACATTATACG AGCCGGAAGC ATAAAGTGTA AAGCCTGGGG GTGCCTAATG
     3961 CGGCCGCCAT AGTGACTGGA TATGTTGTGT TTTACAGTAT TATGTAGTCT GTTTTTTATG
     4021 CAAAATCTAA TTTAATATAT TGATATTTAT ATCATTTTAC GTTTCTCGTT CAACTTTATT
     4081 ATACATAGTT GATAATTCAC TGGCCGTCGT TTTACGGTAC CTCTAGAGAT CCACTAGTGT
     4141 CGACGATGTA GGTCACGGTC TCGAAGCCGC GGTGCGGGTG CCAGGGCGTG CCCTTGGGCT
     4201 CCCCGGGCGC GTACTCCACC TCACCCATCT GGTCCATCAT GATGAACGGG TCGAGGTGGC
     4261 GGTAGTTGAT CCCGGCGAAC GCGCGGCGCA CCGGGAAGCC CTCGCCCTCG AAACCGCTGG
     4321 GCGCGGTGGT CACGGTGAGC ACGGGACGTG CGACGGCGTC GGCGGGTGCG GATACGCGGG
     4381 GCAGCGTCAG CGGGTTCTCG ACGGTCACGG CGGGCATGTC GACACTAGTT CTAGCCAGCT
     4441 TTTGTTCCCT TTAGTGAGGG TTAATTTCGA GCTTGGCGTA ATCATGGTCA TAGCTGTTTC
     4501 CTGTGTGAAA TTGTTATCCG CTCACAATTC CACACAACAT ACGAGCCGGA AGCATAAAGT
     4561 GTAAAGCCTG GGGTGCCTAA TGAGTGAGCT AACTCACATT AATTGCGTTG CGCTCACTGC
     4621 CCGCTTTCCA GTCGGGAAAC CTGTCGTGCC AGCTGCATTA ATGAATCGGC CAACGCGCGG
     4681 GGAGAGGCGG TTTGCGTATT GGGCGCTCTT CCGCTTCCTC GCTCACTGAC TCGCTGCGCT
     4741 CGGTCGTTCG GCTGCGGCGA GCGGTATCAG CTCACTCAAA GGCGGTAATA CGGTTATCCA
     4801 CAGAATCAGG GGATAACGCA GGAAAGAACA TGTGAGCAAA AGGCCAGCAA AAGGCCAGGA
     4861 ACCGTAAAAA GGCCGCGTTG CTGGCGTTTT TCCATAGGCT CCGCCCCCCT GACGAGCATC
     4921 ACAAAAATCG ACGCTCAAGT CAGAGGTGGC GAAACCCGAC AGGACTATAA AGATACCAGG
     4981 CGTTTCCCCC TGGAAGCTCC CTCGTGCGCT CTCCTGTTCC GACCCTGCCG CTTACCGGAT
     5041 ACCTGTCCGC CTTTCTCCCT TCGGGAAGCG TGGCGCTTTC TCATAGCTCA CGCTGTAGGT
     5101 ATCTCAGTTC GGTGTAGGTC GTTCGCTCCA AGCTGGGCTG TGTGCACGAA CCCCCCGTTC
     5161 AGCCCGACCG CTGCGCCTTA TCCGGTAACT ATCGTCTTGA GTCCAACCCG GTAAGACACG
     5221 ACTTATCGCC ACTGGCAGCA GCCACTGGTA ACAGGATTAG CAGAGCGAGG TATGTAGGCG
     5281 GTGCTACAGA GTTCTTGAAG TGGTGGCCTA ACTACGGCTA CACTAGAAGA ACAGTATTTG
     5341 GTATCTGCGC TCTGCTGAAG CCAGTTACCT TCGGAAAAAG AGTTGGTAGC TCTTGATCCG
     5401 GCAAACAAAC CACCGCTGGT AGCGGTGGTT TTTTTGTTTG CAAGCAGCAG ATTACGCGCA
     5461 GAAAAAAAGG ATCTCAAGAA GATCCTTTGA TCTTTTCTAC GGGGTCTGAC GCTCAGTGGA
     5521 ACGAAAACTC ACGTTAAGGG ATTTTGGTCA TGAGATTATC AAAAAGGATC TTCACCTAGA
     5581 TCCTTTTAAA TTAAAAATGA AGTTTTAAAT CAATCTAAAG TATATATGAG TAAACTTGGT
     5641 CTGACAGTTA CCAATGCTTA ATCAGTGAGG CACCTATCTC AGCGATCTGT CTATTTCGTT
     5701 CATCCATAGT TGCCTGACTC CCCGTCGTGT AGATAACTAC GATACGGGAG GGCTTACCAT
     5761 CTGGCCCCAG TGCTGCAATG ATACCGCGAG ACCCACGCTC ACCGGCTCCA GATTTATCAG
     5821 CAATAAACCA GCCAGCCGGA AGGGCCGAGC GCAGAAGTGG TCCTGCAACT TTATCCGCCT
     5881 CCATCCAGTC TATTAATTGT TGCCGGGAAG CTAGAGTAAG TAGTTCGCCA GTTAATAGTT
     5941 TGCGCAACGT TGTTGCCATT GCTACAGGCA TCGTGGTGTC ACGCTCGTCG TTTGGTATGG
     6001 CTTCATTCAG CTCCGGTTCC CAACGATCAA GGCGAGTTAC ATGATCCCCC ATGTTGTGCA
     6061 AAAAAGCGGT TAGCTCCTTC GGTCCTCCGA TCGTTGTCAG AAGTAAGTTG GCCGCAGTGT
     6121 TATCACTCAT GGTTATGGCA GCACTGCATA ATTCTCTTAC TGTCATGCCA TCCGTAAGAT
     6181 GCTTTTCTGT GACTGGTGAG TACTCAACCA AGTCATTCTG AGAATAGTGT ATGCGGCGAC
     6241 CGAGTTGCTC TTGCCCGGCG TCAATACGGG ATAATACCGC GCCACATAGC AGAACTTTAA
     6301 AAGTGCTCAT CATTGGAAAA CGTTCTTCGG GGCGAAAACT CTCAAGGATC TTACCGCTGT
     6361 TGAGATCCAG TTCGATGTAA CCCACTCGTG CACCCAACTG ATCTTCAGCA TCTTTTACTT
     6421 TCACCAGCGT TTCTGGGTGA GCAAAAACAG GAAGGCAAAA TGCCGCAAAA AAGGGAATAA
     6481 GGGCGACACG GAAATGTTGA ATACTCATAC TCTTCCTTTT TCAATATTAT TGAAGCATTT
     6541 ATCAGGGTTA TTGTCTCATG AGCGGATACA TATTTGAATG TATTTAGAAA AATAAACAAA
     6601 TAGGGGTTCC GCGCACATTT CCCCGAAAAG TGCCAC
//
